>Addgene plasmid #25331 | RALGDS | depositor partial sequence | sequence record 11805 | Author sequence
AACCAGCAGGTGGGCGACTGCTGTATCATCCGCGTCAGCCTGGACGTGGACAATGGCAACATGTACAAGA
GCATCCTGGTGACCAGCCAAGATAAGGCTCCGGCTGTAATCCGCAAGGCCATGGACAAACACAACCTGGA
GGAGGAGGAGCCGGAGGACTATGAGCTGCTGCAGATTCTCTCAGATGACCGGAAGCTGAAGATCCCTGAA
AACGCCAACGTCTTCTATGCCATGAACTCTACCGCCAACTATGACTTTGTCCTCAAGAAGCGGACCTTCA
CCAAGGGAGTGAAGGTCAAGCACGGAGCCAGCTCCACCCTCCCTCGCATGAAGCAGAAAGGACTCAAGAT
TGCCAAGGGCATCTTC
