>Addgene plasmid #25331 | RALGDS | addgene partial sequence | sequence record 31414 | 25331 with LacI-R
TGACTCTCTTCCGGGCGCTATCATGCCATACCGCGAAAGGTTTTGCGCCATTCGATGGTGTCCGGGATCT
CGACGCTCTCCCTTATGCGACTCCTGCATTAGGAAGCAGCCCAGTAGTAGGTTGAGGCCGTTGAGCACCG
CCGCCGCAAGGAATGGTGCATGCAAGGAGATGGCGCCCAACAGTCCCCCGGCCACGGGGCCTGCCACCAT
ACCCACGCCGAAACAAGCGCTCATGAGCCCGAAGTGGCGAGCCCGATCTTCCCCATCGGTGATGTCGGCG
ATATAGGCGCCAGCAACCGCACCTGTGGCGCCGGTGATGCCGGCCACGATGCGTCCGGCGTAGAGGATCG
AGATCTCGATCCCGCGAAATTAATACGACTCACTATAGGGGAATTGTGAGCGGATAACAATTCCCCTCTA
GAAATAATTTTGTTTAACTTTAAGAAGGAGATATACCATGCATCATCATCATCATCACAGCAGCGGCAGA
GAAAACTTGTATTTCCAGGGCAACCAGCAGG
