>Addgene plasmid #25331 | RALGDS | addgene partial sequence | sequence record 31415 | 25331 with T7-term
TTGTTAGCAGCCGGATCTCAGTGGTGGTGGTGGTGGTGCTCGAGTGCGGCCGCAAGCTTCGTCATCAGAA
GATGCCCTTGGCAATCTTGAGTCCTTTCTGCTTCATGCGAGGGAGGGTGGAGCTGGCTCCGTGCTTGACC
TTCACTCCCTTGGTGAAGGTCCGCTTCTTGAGGACAAAGTCATAGTTGGCGGTAGAGTTCATGGCATAGA
AGACGTTGGCGTTTTCAGGGATCTTCAGCTTCCGGTCATCTGAGAGAATCTGCAGCAGCTCATAGTCCTC
CGGCTCCTCCTCCTCCAGGTTGTGTTTGTCCATGGCCTTGCGGATTACAGCCGGAGCCTTATCTTGGCTG
GTCACCAGGATGCTCTTGTACATGTTGCCATTGTCCACGTCCAGGCTGACGCGGATGATACAGCAGTCGC
CCAC
