[The description below was written by a language model from this plasmid's Addgene catalogue record.]
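Description:
RALGDS is a bacterial expression plasmid built on the pET28-MHL backbone from the Structural Genomics Consortium, made to produce a defined fragment of a human protein for structure determination. It confers kanamycin resistance and is recorded as low copy. The record lists a standard cloning strain of E. coli for propagation. No feature table is provided, so the origin of replication and other backbone elements are not explicitly documented. The listed sequencing primers (T7 forward and T7 terminator) indicate that the insert sits between a T7 promoter and T7 terminator. This is the usual pET arrangement, in which transcription depends on T7 RNA polymerase supplied by an appropriate expression host.

The insert is a 366 bp segment of human RALGDS (Ral guanine nucleotide dissociation stimulator, also known as RGDS, RGF or RalGEF), derived from a GenBank cDNA reference. It encodes only residues N793 to F914 rather than the full open reading frame, as the catalogue's note that it may not be the full ORF anticipates. The fragment was introduced by restriction enzyme cloning and carries an N-terminal His tag, which allows purification of the recombinant protein by immobilised metal affinity chromatography. The record does not say whether a protease cleavage site separates the tag from the insert.

The depositor comments link the construct to a deposited Protein Data Bank structure, consistent with its stated purpose. Its typical use is overexpression and purification of this C-terminal RALGDS domain fragment for crystallography or related structural and biophysical work. It is not suited to studies needing the full-length protein. Distribution is limited to academic and nonprofit users.
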