Addgene plasmid #25331: RALGDS
Purpose: Bacterial expression for structure determination; may not be full ORF
Depositing lab: Cheryl Arrowsmith. Depositing organization: University of Toronto.
Backbone
  Vector backbone: pET28-MHL
  Backbone manufacturer: SGC
  Backbone size w/o insert (bp): 7325
  Vector type: Bacterial Expression
Growth in bacteria
  Bacterial resistance: Kanamycin, 50 μg/mL
  Growth temperature: 37°C
  Growth strain: DH5alpha
  Copy number: Low Copy
Gene/Insert
  Gene/Insert name: RALGDS:N793-F914 (alt name: PDB: 3KH0)
  Species: H. sapiens (human)
  Insert size (bp): 366
  Mutation: Contains amino acids N793-F914
  GenBank ID: BC059362
  Entrez Gene: RALGDS (a.k.a. RGDS, RGF, RalGEF)
  Tag / fusion protein: His (N terminal on insert)
  Cloning method: Restriction Enzyme
  Sequencing primers: 5′ T7; 3′ T7-term
Terms and licenses: Academic/Nonprofit Terms; Industry Terms: Not Available to Industry
Depositor comments: PDB: 3KH0. http://www.thesgc.org/structures/3KH0/
How to cite: RALGDS was a gift from Cheryl Arrowsmith (Addgene plasmid # 25331 ; http://n2t.net/addgene:25331 ; RRID:Addgene_25331)
